Addgene plasmid #99818: pHI-Smp_061210
Purpose: Expresses S. mansoni hypothetical protein Smp_061210
Depositing lab: Phillip Newmark.
Backbone
  Vector backbone: pJC53.2
  Vector type: Bacterial Expression
Growth in bacteria
  Bacterial resistance: Kanamycin, 50 μg/mL
  Growth temperature: 37°C
  Growth strain: DH5alpha
  Copy number: Unknown
Gene/Insert
  Gene/Insert name: hypothetical protein
  Cloning method: Restriction Enzyme; 5′ cloning site unknown (unknown if destroyed); 3′ cloning site unknown (unknown if destroyed)
Terms and licenses: Academic/Nonprofit Terms; Industry Terms: Not Available to Industry
Depositor comments: Addgene Note: These plasmids were generated for in vitro transcription and may not be suitable for overexpression studies. The inserts were amplified from cDNA and may differ from NCBI reference sequences.
How to cite: pHI-Smp_061210 was a gift from Phillip Newmark (Addgene plasmid # 99818)
