[The description below was written by a language model from this plasmid's Addgene catalogue record and pLannotate feature annotations shown in this document.]
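Description:
pHI-Smp_061210 is a 3,745-nt bacterial plasmid built on the pJC53.2 backbone that carries a cDNA fragment of the Schistosoma mansoni gene Smp_061210, annotated only as a hypothetical protein. Although it is catalogued as a bacterial expression vector, the depositor note states that this plasmid series was made for in vitro transcription and may not be suitable for overexpression. The note also says the inserts were amplified from cDNA and may differ from the reference sequences. The plasmid replicates from a high-copy ColE1/pUC-type origin. The record lists kanamycin as the selection, consistent with the annotated neo (nptII) gene. An AmpR β-lactamase coding sequence is also annotated, preceded by only a fragment of its promoter. Short remnants of an M13 origin and of the Tn5 transposase gene are also detected; these are probably carry-over from the backbone's construction.

The insert itself is not annotated in the feature table, but it presumably occupies the unannotated gap of roughly 520 nt between two sets of phage promoters that face each other. On one side sit a T7 promoter and an SP6 promoter reading inward, and on the other a T7 promoter and a T3 promoter reading inward from the opposite strand. The whole cassette is bracketed by T7 terminators. With this layout, SP6 or T3 polymerase can each produce a single-strand transcript of one orientation, as used for riboprobes. T7 polymerase can transcribe both strands at once to yield double-stranded RNA. Which strand is sense is not stated in the record, and the cloning sites are listed as unknown. The design suits the preparation of in situ hybridisation probes and dsRNA for RNA interference studies of this schistosome gene, although the record specifies only in vitro transcription.
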