Features (pLannotate 1.2.2; 12 found; start..end, strand, type, name):
      1..48      -  terminator     T7 terminator: transcription terminator for bacteriophage T7 RNA polymerase
     62..80      +  promoter       T7 promoter: promoter for bacteriophage T7 RNA polymerase
     84..102     +  promoter       SP6 promoter: promoter for bacteriophage SP6 RNA polymerase
    624..642     -  promoter       T3 promoter: promoter for bacteriophage T3 RNA polymerase
    646..664     -  promoter       T7 promoter: promoter for bacteriophage T7 RNA polymerase
    678..725     +  terminator     T7 terminator: transcription terminator for bacteriophage T7 RNA polymerase
    732..798     +  rep_origin     M13 ori (fragment): M13 bacteriophage origin of replication; arrow indicates direction of (+) strand synthesis
    801..1100    +  CDS            tnpA (fragment): TN5P_ECOLX - Also known as tnp. Experimental evidence at protein level: Swiss-Prot protein existence level 1. Mediates transposition of transposon Tn5 by a 'cut and paste' mechanism. First, the monomeric transposase binds the 19 bp inverted DNA repeats flanking the transposon. Then, dimerization of the DNA- bound transposase creates a synaptic DNA complex. After nicking of the first DNA strand, excision of the transposon proceeds through a series of intermediates. The transposase then mediates the insertion of the transposon at a new site by strand transfer. The activity of the wild- type tran
   1132..1923    +  CDS            neo: KKA2_KLEPN - Also known as kan, nptII. Experimental evidence at protein level: Swiss-Prot protein existence level 1. Resistance to kanamycin, neomycin, paromomycin, ribostamycin, butirosin and gentamicin B. From Klebsiella pneumoniae.
   1927..1943    +  promoter       AmpR promoter (fragment): bla
   1944..2804    +  CDS            AmpR: β-lactamase; bla; confers resistance to ampicillin, carbenicillin, and related antibiotics
   2975..3563    +  rep_origin     ori: high-copy-number ColE1/pMB1/pBR322/pUC origin of replication
>Addgene plasmid #99818 | pHI-Smp_061210 | addgene full sequence | sequence record 194863 | Addgene NGS Result
CAAAAAACCCCTCAAGACCCGTTTAGAGGCCCCAAGGGGTTATGCTAGGCGCGCCGGATCCTAATACGAC
TCACTATAGGGAGATTTAGGTGACACTATAGAAGTGACCTTTGTGGCGTACAATGTGTGAAAATACAGCT
GCTGATTCTCAACAGTTATCTGCTTGTTTTGGCGAGCTTGGAAGTGTTCTGTCAAATATGTTTCATTCTG
GTTTATGGACATCTGATGATATCATCAATATAATTGACCAAATTACAATAACGCCTGAGGATTGGTTAGC
AGAAAATGTAGCGTGTTTATTGCATACATCAGGACCCGAAATAGCGTTACTTTCTGTGACGAATAAAGCC
CGCAGTGGAAAAACTGCTGAAGTTGCTGTTACTCTCACTTCATTATGCTTAGTTCAGGTGAAAATTCGTG
CAAAATTAACAGAACTCATTAATCTTGTCAGTGCTACATTTCAAGCCACAAAAGAAAAAGATCGAACTGC
TTTTCTTGATCAGTTAGCTAGATCTTTTCAAGATGTTATAGTTGATCTGTATGAGACTGATGAACTAGAA
GAACGAGTCGAAGACTTTTCCACCATACTAAGAGCACAAGCTGAGTTCATGCGTGAAGGTCTCCCTTTAG
TGAGGGTTAATTCTCCCTATAGTGAGTCGTATTAGGATCCGGCGCGCCTAGCATAACCCCTTGGGGCCTC
TAAACGGGTCTTGAGGGGTTTTTTGACGCGTCGATTTCGGCCTATTGGTTAAAAAATGAGCTGATTTAAC
AAAAATTTAACGCGAATTTTAACAAAATTCAGGGCGCAAGGGCTGCTAAAGGAAGCGGAACACGTAGAAA
GCCAGTCCGCAGAAACGGTGCTGACCCCGGATGAATGTCAGCTACTGGGCTATCTGGACAAGGGAAAACG
CAAGCGCAAAGAGAAAGCAGGTAGCTTGCAGTGGGCTTACATGGCGATAGCTAGACTGGGCGGTTTTATG
GACAGCAAGCGAACCGGAATTGCCAGCTGGGGCGCCCTCTGGTAAGGTTGGGAAGCCCTGCAAAGTAAAC
TGGATGGCTTTCTTGCCGCCAATGATCTGATGGCGCAGGGGATCAAGATCTGATCAAGAGACAGGATGAG
GATCGTTTCGCATGATTGAACAAGATGGATTGCACGCAGGTTCTCCGGCCGCTTGGGTGGAGAGGCTATT
CGGCTATGACTGGGCACAACAGACAATCGGCTGCTCTGATGCCGCCGTGTTCCGGCTGTCAGCGCAGGGG
CGCCCGGTTCTTTTTGTCAAGACCGACCTGTCCGGTGCCCTGAATGAACTGCAGGACGAGGCAGCGCGGC
TATCGTGGCTGGCCACGACGGGCGTTCCTTGCGCAGCTGTGCTCGACGTTGTCACTGAAGCGGGAAGGGA
CTGGCTGCTATTGGGCGAAGTGCCGGGGCAGGATCTCCTGTCATCCCACCTTGCTCCTGCCGAGAAAGTA
TCCATCATGGCTGATGCAATGCGGCGGCTGCATACGCTTGATCCGGCTACCTGCCCATTCGACCACCAAG
CGAAACATCGCATCGAGCGAGCACGTACTCGGATGGAAGCCGGTCTTGTCGATCAGGATGATCTGGACGA
AGAGCATCAGGGGCTCGCGCCAGCCGAACTGTTCGCCAGGCTCAAGGCGCGCATGCCCGACGGCGAGGAT
CTCGTCGTGACCCATGGCGATGCCTGCTTGCCGAATATCATGGTGGAAAATGGCCGCTTTTCTGGATTCA
TCGACTGTGGCCGGCTGGGTGTGGCGGACCGCTATCAGGACATAGCGTTGGCTACCCGTGATATTGCTGA
AGAGCTTGGCGGCGAATGGGCTGACCGCTTCCTCGTGCTTTACGGTATCGCCGCTCCCGATTCGCAGCGC
ATCGCCTTCTATCGCCTTCTTGACGAGTTCTTCTGAATTGAAAAAGGAAGAGTATGAGTATTCAACATTT
CCGTGTCGCCCTTATTCCCTTTTTTGCGGCATTTTGCCTTCCTGTTTTTGCTCACCCAGAAACGCTGGTG
AAAGTAAAAGATGCTGAAGATCAGTTGGGTGCACGAGTGGGTTACATCGAACTGGATCTCAACAGCGGTA
AGATCCTTGAGAGTTTTCGCCCCGAAGAACGTTTTCCAATGATGAGCACTTTTAAAGTTCTGCTATGTGG
CGCGGTATTATCCCGTATTGACGCCGGGCAAGAGCAACTCGGTCGCCGCATACACTATTCTCAGAATGAC
TTGGTTGAGTACTCACCAGTCACAGAAAAGCATCTTACGGATGGCATGACAGTAAGAGAATTATGCAGTG
CTGCCATAACCATGAGTGATAACACTGCGGCCAACTTACTTCTGACAACGATCGGAGGACCGAAGGAGCT
AACCGCTTTTTTGCACAACATGGGGGATCATGTAACTCGCCTTGATCGTTGGGAACCGGAGCTGAATGAA
GCCATACCAAACGACGAGCGTGACACCACGATGCCTGTAGCAATGGCAACAACGTTGCGCAAACTATTAA
CTGGCGAACTACTTACTCTAGCTTCCCGGCAACAATTAATAGACTGGATGGAGGCGGATAAAGTTGCAGG
ACCACTTCTGCGCTCGGCCCTTCCGGCTGGCTGGTTTATTGCTGATAAATCTGGAGCCGGTGAGCGTGGG
TCTCGCGGTATCATTGCAGCACTGGGGCCAGATGGTAAGCCCTCCCGTATCGTAGTTATCTACACGACGG
GGAGCCAGGCAACTATGGATGAACGAAATAGACAGATCGCTGAGATAGGTGCCTCACTGATTAAGCATTG
GTAACTGTCAGACCAAGTTTACTCATATATACTTTAGATTGATTTAAAACTTCATTTTTAATTTAAAAGG
ATCTAGGTGAAGATCCTTTTTGATAATCTCATGACCAAAATCCCTTAACGTGAGTTTTCGTTCCACTGAG
CGTCAGACCCCGTAGAAAAGATCAAAGGATCTTCTTGAGATCCTTTTTTTCTGCGCGTAATCTGCTGCTT
GCAAACAAAAAAACCACCGCTACCAGCGGTGGTTTGTTTGCCGGATCAAGAGCTACCAACTCTTTTTCCG
AAGGTAACTGGCTTCAGCAGAGCGCAGATACCAAATACTGTTCTTCTAGTGTAGCCGTAGTTAGGCCACC
ACTTCAAGAACTCTGTAGCACCGCCTACATACCTCGCTCTGCTAATCCTGTTACCAGTGGCTGCTGCCAG
TGGCGATAAGTCGTGTCTTACCGGGTTGGACTCAAGACGATAGTTACCGGATAAGGCGCAGCGGTCGGGC
TGAACGGGGGGTTCGTGCACACAGCCCAGCTTGGAGCGAACGACCTACACCGAACTGAGATACCTACAGC
GTGAGCTATGAGAAAGCGCCACGCTTCCCGAAGGGAGAAAGGCGGACAGGTATCCGGTAAGCGGCAGGGT
CGGAACAGGAGAGCGCACGAGGGAGCTTCCAGGGGGAAACGCCTGGTATCTTTATAGTCCTGTCGGGTTT
CGCCACCTCTGACTTGAGCGTCGATTTTTGTGATGCTCGTCAGGGGGGCGGAGCCTATGGAAAAACGCCA
GCAACGCGGCCTTTTTACGGTTCCTGGCCTTTTGCTGGCCTTTTGCTCACATGTTCTTTCCTGCGTTATC
CCCTGATTCTGTGGATAACCGTATTACCGCCTTTGAGTGAGCTGATACCGCTCGCCGCAGCCGAACGACC
GAGCGCAGCGAGTCAGTGAGCGAGGAAGCACGCGT
